>Addgene plasmid #184524 | p8319 pDONR ATG-YAP1 WT-Stop | addgene full sequence | sequence record 363627 | Addgene NGS Result
ATTTGAACGTTGTGAAGCAACGGCCCGGAGGGTGGCGGGCAGGACGCCCGCCATAAACTGCCAGGCATCA
AACTAAGCAGAAGGCCATCCTGACGGATGGCCTTTTTGCGTTTCTACAAACTCTTCCTGGCTAGCGGTAC
GCGTATTAATTGCGTTGCGCTCACTGCCCGCTTTCCAGTCGGGAAACCTGTCGTGCCAGCTGCATTAATG
AATCGGCCAACGCGCGGGGAGAGGCGGTTTGCGTATTGGGCGCTCTTCCGCTTCCTCGCTCACTGACTCG
CTGCGCTCGGTCGTTCGGCTGCGGCGAGCGGTATCAGCTCACTCAAAGGCGGTAATACGGTTATCCACAG
AATCAGGGGATAACGCAGGAAAGAACATGTGAGCAAAAGGCCAGCAAAAGGCCAGGAACCGTAAAAAGGC
CGCGTTGCTGGCGTTTTTCCATAGGCTCCGCCCCCCTGACGAGCATCACAAAAATCGACGCTCAAGTCAG
AGGTGGCGAAACCCGACAGGACTATAAAGATACCAGGCGTTTCCCCCTGGAAGCTCCCTCGTGCGCTCTC
CTGTTCCGACCCTGCCGCTTACCGGATACCTGTCCGCCTTTCTCCCTTCGGGAAGCGTGGCGCTTTCTCA
TAGCTCACGCTGTAGGTATCTCAGTTCGGTGTAGGTCGTTCGCTCCAAGCTGGGCTGTGTGCACGAACCC
CCCGTTCAGCCCGACCGCTGCGCCTTATCCGGTAACTATCGTCTTGAGTCCAACCCGGTAAGACACGACT
TATCGCCACTGGCAGCAGCCACTGGTAACAGGATTAGCAGAGCGAGGTATGTAGGCGGTGCTACAGAGTT
CTTGAAGTGGTGGCCTAACTACGGCTACACTAGAAGAACAGTATTTGGTATCTGCGCTCTGCTGAAGCCA
GTTACCTTCGGAAAAAGAGTTGGTAGCTCTTGATCCGGCAAACAAACCACCGCTGGTAGCGGTGGTTTTT
TTGTTTGCAAGCAGCAGATTACGCGCAGAAAAAAAGGATCTCAAGAAGATCCTTTGATCTTTTCTACGGG
GTCTGACGCTCAGTGGAACGACGCGTAACTCACGTTAAGGGATTTTGGTCATGGGTGGCTCGAGGGTTAT
TTGCCGACTACCTTGGTGATCTCGCCTTTCACGTAGTGGACAAATTCTTCCAACTGATCTGCGCGCGAGG
CCAAGCGATCTTCTTCTTGTCCAAGATAAGCCTGTCTAGCTTCAAGTATGACGGGCTGATACTGGGCCGG
CAGGCGCTCCATTGCCCAGTCGGCAGCGACATCCTTCGGCGCGATTTTGCCGGTTACTGCGCTGTACCAA
ATGCGGGACAACGTAAGCACTACATTTCGCTCATCGCCAGCCCAGTCGGGCGGCGAGTTCCATAGCGTTA
AGGTTTCATTTAGCGCCTCAAATAGATCCTGTTCAGGAACCGGATCAAAGAGTTCCTCCGCCGCTGGACC
TACCAAGGCAACGCTATGTTCTCTTGCTTTTGTCAGCAAGATAGCCAGATCAATGTCGATCGTGGCTGGC
TCGAAGATACCTGCAAGAATGTCATTGCGCTGCCATTCTCCAAATTGCAGTTCGCGCTTAGCTGGATAAC
GCCACGGAATGATGTCGTCGTGCACAACAATGGTGACTTCTACAGCGCGGAGAATCTCGCTCTCTCCAGG
GGAAGCCGAAGTTTCCAAAAGGTCGTTGATCAAAGCTCGCCGCGTTGTTTCATCAAGCCTTACGGTCACC
GTAACCAGCAAATCAATATCACTGTGTGGCTTCAGGCCGCCATCCACTGCGGAGCCGTACAAATGTACGG
CCAGCAACGTCGGTTCGAGATGGCGCTCGATGACGCCAACTACCTCTGATAGTTGAGTCGATACTTCGGC
GATCACCGCTTCCCTCATAATGTTTAACTTTGTTTTAGGGCGACTGCCCTGCTGCGTAACATCGTTGCTG
CTCCATAACATCAAACATCGACCCACGGCGTAACGCGCTTGCTGCTTGGATGCCCGAGGCATAGACTGTA
CCCCAAAAAAACAGTCATAACAAGCCATGAAAACCGCCACTGCGCCGTTACCACCGCTGCGTTCGGTCAA
GGTTCTGGACCAGTTGCGTGAGCGCATACGCTACTTGCATTACAGCTTACGAACCGAACAGGCTTATGTC
CACTGGGTTCGTGCCTTCATCCGTTTCCACGGTGTGCGTCACCCGGCAACCTTGGGTAGCAGCGAAGTCG
AGGCATTTCTGTCCTGGCTGGTCTAGAGGAGGCATGATGATATATTTTTATCTTGTGCAATGTAACATCA
GAGATTTTGAGACACGGGCCAGAGCTGCCAGGAAACAGCTATGACCATGTAATACGACTCACTATAGGGG
MTATCAGCTGGATGGCAAATAATGATTTTATTTTGACTGATAGTGACCTGTTCGTTGCAACAAATTGATA
AGCAATGCTTTCTTATAATGCCAACTTTGTACAAGAAAGTTGGGTTTATAACCATGTAAGAAAGCTTTCT
TTATCTAGCTTGGTGGCAGCCAAAACAGACTCCATGTCATTAAGGATGTCAGAACTCAAAGCTTCCTGCA
GACTTGGCATCAGCTCCTCTCCTTCTATGTTCATTCCATCTCCTTCCAGTGTTCCAAGGTCCACATTTGT
CCCAGGAATGGCTTCAAGGTAGTCTGGGAAACGGTTCTGCTGTGAGGGCAGGGTGCTTTGGTTGATAGTA
TCACCTGTATCCATCTCATCCACACTGTTCAGGAAGTCATCTGGGGTTCGAGGGACACTGTAGCTGCTCA
TGCTTAGTCCACTGTCTGTACTCTCATCTCGAGAGTGATAGGTGCCACTGTTAAGGAAAGGATCTGAGCT
ATTGGTCGTCATTGTTCTCAATTCCTGAGACATCCCGGGAGAAGACACTGGATTTTGAGTCCCACCATCC
TGCTCCAGTGTTGGTAACTGGCTACGCAGGGCTAACTCCTGCCGAAGCAGTTCTTGCTGTTTCAGCCGCA
GCCTCTCCTTCTCCATCTGCAGTTGCTGCAGTCGCATCTGTTGCTGCTGGTTGGAGTTGCTGCCACCCAT
GACGCCTCCCTGTGGGCTCTGGGGAGCCAGGGGTGGTGGCTGTTTCACTGGAGCACTCTGACTGATTCTC
TGGTTCATGGCAAAACGAGGGTCAAGCCTTGGGTCTAGCCAAGAGGTGGTCTTGTTCTTATGGTTTATAT
AGTAAATTTCTCCATCCTGAGTCATGGCTTGTTCCCATCCATCAGGAAGAGGACCTGAAGCCGAGTTCAT
CATATTCTGCTGCACTGGTGGACTGGTGGGGGCTGTGACGTTCATCTGGGACAGCATGGCCTTCCTGGGG
TCCTGCCATGTTGTTGTCTGATCGATGTGATTTAAGAAGTATCTCTGACCAGAAGATGTCTTTGCCATCT
CCCAACCTGCTGGCAGAGGTACATCATCAGGTATCTCAAAAGAAGACTGTCGAAGATGCTGAGCTGTGGG
TGTAGCTGCTGGGCCAGAGACTACTCCAGTGGGGGTCAGTGTCCCAGGAGAAACAGCTCCCAACTGCAGA
GAAGCTGGAGAGGAATGAGCTCGAACATGCTGTGGAGTCAGGGCTCCTGCAGTGCCTGCATCAGTACTGG
CCTGTCGGGAGTGGGATTTGGGCTCCGGCGGCTTGAAGAAGGAGTCGGGCAGCTTCCGGAGCCTCATGGG
CACGGTCTGGGGCACGTTGGCCGTCTTGGGGTTCATGACGGCGTTGAAGAGCGCCTCCAGGTCGGTCTCC
GAGTCCCCGCGGACGTGCACGATCTGATGCCCGGCGGGGGGTGCCTGCGGCGCCGCCTGGGTCGCCGCGG
GTGCCGGTTGCCCGGGTCCGGACGGCGGGCCCTGCCCCTGCGGGGGCTGCGAAGGCGGCTGCCCTTGGCC
CTGGGGGGCCGGTTGAGGCGGCGGCTGCTGCCCGGGATCCATGCCAACTTTTTTGTACAAAGTTGGCATT
ATAAAAAAGCATTGCTCATCAATTTGTTGCAACGAACAGGTCACTATCAGTCAAAATAAAATCATTATTT
GGGGCCCGAGCTTAAGACTGGCCGTCGTTTTACAACGTCGTGACTGGGAAAACATCCATGCTAGCGTTAA
CGCGAGAGTAGGGAACTGCCAGGCATCAAATAAAACGAAAGGCTCAGTCGGAAGACTGGGCCTTTCGTTT
TATCTGTTGTTTGTCGGTGAACGCTCTCCTGAGTAGGACAAATCCGCCGGGAGCGG
Features (pLannotate 1.2.2; 12 found; start..end, strand, type, name):
     79..106     +  terminator     rrnB T2 terminator: transcription terminator T2 from the E. coli rrnB gene
    161..253     -  CDS            lacI (fragment): lac repressor; lacI; The lac repressor binds to the lac operator to inhibit transcription in E. coli. This inhibition can be relieved by adding lactose or isopropyl-β-D-thiogalactopyranoside (IPTG).
    436..1024    -  rep_origin     ori: high-copy-number ColE1/pMB1/pBR322/pUC origin of replication
   1117..1908    -  CDS            SmR: aminoglycoside adenylyltransferase (Murphy, 1985); aadA; confers resistance to spectinomycin and streptomycin
   1915..1971    -  CDS            GmR (fragment): gentamycin acetyltransferase; aacC1; confers resistance to gentamycin
   2147..2170    -  promoter       Pc promoter (fragment): intI1 (promoter lies within the coding sequence); class 1 integron promoter
   2360..2378    +  promoter       T7 promoter: promoter for bacteriophage T7 RNA polymerase
   2396..2495    +  protein_bind   attL2: mutant version of attL; recombination site for the Gateway® LR reaction LR Clonase™
   2499..3962    -  CDS            YAP1: YAP1_HUMAN - Also known as YAP65. Experimental evidence at protein level: Swiss-Prot protein existence level 1. [Isoform 3]: Activates the C-terminal fragment (CTF) of ERBB4 (isoform 3). From Homo sapiens (Human).
   3965..4060    -  protein_bind   attL3: mutant version of attL; recombination site for the Gateway® LR reaction LR Clonase™
   4077..4113    +  CDS            lacZα (fragment): LacZα fragment of β-galactosidase; lacZ fragment
   4160..4203    -  terminator     rrnB T1 terminator: Escherichia coli rrnB; transcription terminator T1 from the E. coli rrnB gene
