[The description below was written by a language model from this plasmid's Addgene catalogue record and pLannotate feature annotations shown in this document.]
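Description:
p8319 pDONR ATG-YAP1 WT-Stop is a Gateway entry clone of 4,256 nt that carries the wild-type human YAP1 coding sequence, specified in the record as isoform 3, in a pDONR-derived backbone. It is a bacterial cloning plasmid rather than an expression vector. It replicates in E. coli from a high-copy ColE1/pUC-type origin and is selected with spectinomycin through the aadA (SmR) aminoglycoside adenylyltransferase gene. Fragments of a class 1 integron Pc promoter and a gentamicin acetyltransferase gene lie upstream of aadA and appear to be remnants of the resistance cassette's origin. Short lacI and lacZα fragments are likewise backbone remnants. The rrnB T1 and T2 terminators flank the cloning region and insulate the insert from read-through transcription from the backbone.

The YAP1 open reading frame, annotated on the minus strand, sits between two attL recombination sites, which mark the plasmid as the product of a BP reaction and a ready substrate for LR Clonase-mediated transfer into attR-containing destination vectors. The automated annotation labels these sites attL2 and attL3. The catalogue does not state which pDONR variant was used, so the exact site identities are best checked against the sequence. As the name indicates, the insert includes its own ATG start codon and a stop codon, which suits untagged or N-terminally tagged expression but not C-terminal fusions. No eukaryotic promoter is annotated. A T7 promoter lies just outside one att site, but it points in the opposite direction to the coding strand. The stated purpose is subcloning wild-type YAP1 into expression vectors, and the associated work studied YAP1 activation by human papillomavirus E7 in squamous epithelia.
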