Addgene plasmid #184524: p8319 pDONR ATG-YAP1 WT-Stop
Purpose: Subcloning YAP1 WT
Depositing lab: Elizabeth White. Depositing organization: University of Pennsylvania. Publication: YAP1 activation by human papillomavirus E7 promotes basal cell identity in squamous epithelia. Hatterschide J, Castagnino P, Kim HW, Sperry SM, Montone KT, Basu D, White EA. Elife. 2022 Feb 16;11. pii: 75466. doi: 10.7554/eLife.75466. PubMed 35170430.
Backbone
  Vector backbone: pDONR
  Vector type: Unspecified
Growth in bacteria
  Bacterial resistance: Spectinomycin, 50 μg/mL
  Growth temperature: 37°C
  Growth strain: DH5alpha
  Copy number: High Copy
Gene/Insert
  Gene/Insert name: YAP1 WT (alt name: YAP1 isoform 3 WT)
  Species: H. sapiens (human)
  Entrez Gene: YAP1 (a.k.a. COB1, YAP, YAP-1, YAP2, YAP65, YKI)
  Cloning method: Gateway Cloning
Terms and licenses: Academic/Nonprofit Terms; Industry Terms: Not Available to Industry
How to cite: p8319 pDONR ATG-YAP1 WT-Stop was a gift from Elizabeth White (Addgene plasmid # 184524 ; http://n2t.net/addgene:184524 ; RRID:Addgene_184524)
